Addgene plasmid #62912: pBS-KS-attB2-SA(0)-T2A-p65AD-Hsp70
Purpose: Creating dVP16AD hemidrivers from MiMIC lines with inserts into coding introns in Phase 0
Depositing lab: Benjamin White. Depositing organization: National Institute of Mental Health (NIMH). Publication: Plug-and-play genetic access to drosophila cell types using exchangeable exon cassettes. Diao F, Ironfield H, Luan H, Diao F, Shropshire WC, Ewer J, Marr E, Potter CJ, Landgraf M, White BH. Cell Rep. 2015 Mar 3;10(8):1410-21. doi: 10.1016/j.celrep.2015.01.059. Epub 2015 Feb 26. PubMed 25732830.
Backbone
  Vector backbone: pBS-KS-attB1-2-PT-SA-SD-0
  Backbone manufacturer: Hugo Bellen
  Backbone size w/o insert (bp): 3394
  Total vector size (bp): 5029
Growth in bacteria
  Bacterial resistance: Ampicillin, 100 μg/mL
  Growth temperature: 37°C
  Growth strain: DH5alpha
  Copy number: High Copy
Gene/Insert
  Gene/Insert name: T2A-p65AD-Hsp70
  Insert size (bp): 1621
Terms and licenses: Academic/Nonprofit Terms; Industry Terms: Not Available to Industry
Depositor comments: Reference: Venken KJT, et al, 2011, MiMIC: a highly versatile transposon insertion resource for engineering Drosophila melanogaster genes. Nature Method: 8:737-744.
How to cite: pBS-KS-attB2-SA(0)-T2A-p65AD-Hsp70 was a gift from Benjamin White (Addgene plasmid # 62912 ; http://n2t.net/addgene:62912 ; RRID:Addgene_62912)
