[The description below was written by a language model from this plasmid's Addgene catalogue record and pLannotate feature annotations shown in this document.]
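Description:
pBS-KS-attB2-SA(0)-T2A-p65AD-Hsp70 is a pBluescript-KS-derived donor plasmid (about 5 kb) for φC31 integrase-mediated cassette exchange into Drosophila MiMIC transposon insertions. It is built on the MiMIC protein-trap backbone pBS-KS-attB1-2-PT-SA-SD-0. In E. coli it replicates at high copy from a ColE1/pUC origin and is selected with ampicillin through the β-lactamase gene. The usual pBluescript elements are also present: an f1 origin, lacZα and lac promoter/operator remnants, and flanking T7 and T3 promoters.

The payload sits between two inverted φC31 attB sites, which allow it to replace the cassette held between the attP sites of a genomic MiMIC element. According to the name and insert field, the exchangeable unit consists of a splice acceptor in reading phase 0, a T2A peptide, a p65 activation domain module and Hsp70-derived sequence that presumably provides the 3' terminator. The feature table independently detects only an SV40 nuclear localization signal fragment followed by a fragment of human RELA (p65); the splice acceptor, T2A and Hsp70 segments are not annotated. When inserted in a phase-0 coding intron, the splice acceptor captures the host gene's transcript. The T2A peptide then causes ribosomal skipping, so the activation domain protein is released separately while being expressed in the native gene's pattern.

The stated use is to convert MiMIC lines into transcription-activation-domain "hemidrivers" for split-GAL4-type intersectional expression, where activity needs a matching DNA-binding-domain partner in the same cell. The purpose field names dVP16AD, whereas the plasmid name, insert field and RELA annotation all indicate p65AD, a discrepancy the record does not resolve.
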