Features (pLannotate 1.2.2; 16 found; start..end, strand, type, name):
    254..842     -  rep_origin     ori: high-copy-number ColE1/pMB1/pBR322/pUC origin of replication
   1013..1873    -  CDS            AmpR: β-lactamase; bla; confers resistance to ampicillin, carbenicillin, and related antibiotics
   1874..1978    -  promoter       AmpR promoter: bla
   2031..2459    -  rep_origin     f1 ori (sequence partly withheld): f1 bacteriophage origin of replication; arrow indicates direction of (+) strand synthesis
   2464..2619    -  CDS            lacZα (fragment): LacZα fragment of β-galactosidase; lacZ fragment
   2627..2645    +  promoter       T7 promoter: promoter for bacteriophage T7 RNA polymerase
   2681..2750    +  protein_bind   attB: attB site for the φC31 integrase (Groth et al., 2000) phage φC31 integrase
   3001..3020    +  CDS            SV40 NLS (fragment): nuclear localization signal of SV40 (simian virus 40) large T antigen
   3031..3843    +  CDS            RELA (fragment): TF65_HUMAN - Also known as NFKB3. Experimental evidence at protein level: Swiss-Prot protein existence level 1. NF-kappa-B is a pleiotropic transcription factor present in almost all cell types and is the endpoint of a series of signal transduction events that are initiated by a vast array of stimuli related to many biological processes such as inflammation, immunity, differentiation, cell growth, tumorigenesis and apoptosis. NF-kappa-B is a homo- or heterodimeric complex formed by the Rel-like domain- containing proteins RELA/p65, RELB, NFKB1/p105, NFKB1/p50, REL and NFKB2/p52. The heterodime
   4285..4305    +  misc_feature   MCS (fragment): pBluescript multiple cloning site
   4733..4802    -  protein_bind   attB: attB site for the φC31 integrase (Groth et al., 2000) phage φC31 integrase
   4842..4860    -  promoter       T3 promoter: promoter for bacteriophage T3 RNA polymerase
   4905..4921    -  protein_bind   lac operator: The lac repressor binds to the lac operator to inhibit transcription in E. coli. This inhibition can be relieved by adding lactose or isopropyl-β-D-thiogalactopyranoside (IPTG). lac repressor encoded by lacI
   4929..4959    -  promoter       lac promoter: promoter for the E. coli lac operon
   4974..4995    -  protein_bind   CAP binding site: CAP binding activates transcription in the presence of cAMP. E. coli catabolite activator protein
   5008..71      -  CDS            lacI (fragment) (across the origin): lac repressor; lacI; The lac repressor binds to the lac operator to inhibit transcription in E. coli. This inhibition can be relieved by adding lactose or isopropyl-β-D-thiogalactopyranoside (IPTG).
>Addgene plasmid #62912 | pBS-KS-attB2-SA(0)-T2A-p65AD-Hsp70 | depositor full sequence | sequence record 104039 | pBS-KS-attB2-SA(0)-T2A-p65AD-Hsp70 sequence 5029 bps
GAAACCTGTCGTGCCAGCTGCATTAATGAATCGGCCAACGCGCGGGGAGAGGCGGTTTGCGTATTGGGCG
CTCTTCCGCTTCCTCGCTCACTGACTCGCTGCGCTCGGTCGTTCGGCTGCGGCGAGCGGTATCAGCTCAC
TCAAAGGCGGTAATACGGTTATCCACAGAATCAGGGGATAACGCAGGAAAGAACATGTGAGCAAAAGGCC
AGCAAAAGGCCAGGAACCGTAAAAAGGCCGCGTTGCTGGCGTTTTTCCATAGGCTCCGCCCCCCTGACGA
GCATCACAAAAATCGACGCTCAAGTCAGAGGTGGCGAAACCCGACAGGACTATAAAGATACCAGGCGTTT
CCCCCTGGAAGCTCCCTCGTGCGCTCTCCTGTTCCGACCCTGCCGCTTACCGGATACCTGTCCGCCTTTC
TCCCTTCGGGAAGCGTGGCGCTTTCTCATAGCTCACGCTGTAGGTATCTCAGTTCGGTGTAGGTCGTTCG
CTCCAAGCTGGGCTGTGTGCACGAACCCCCCGTTCAGCCCGACCGCTGCGCCTTATCCGGTAACTATCGT
CTTGAGTCCAACCCGGTAAGACACGACTTATCGCCACTGGCAGCAGCCACTGGTAACAGGATTAGCAGAG
CGAGGTATGTAGGCGGTGCTACAGAGTTCTTGAAGTGGTGGCCTAACTACGGCTACACTAGAAGGACAGT
ATTTGGTATCTGCGCTCTGCTGAAGCCAGTTACCTTCGGAAAAAGAGTTGGTAGCTCTTGATCCGGCAAA
CAAACCACCGCTGGTAGCGGTGGTTTTTTTGTTTGCAAGCAGCAGATTACGCGCAGAAAAAAAGGATCTC
AAGAAGATCCTTTGATCTTTTCTACGGGGTCTGACGCTCAGTGGAACGAAAACTCACGTTAAGGGATTTT
GGTCATGAGATTATCAAAAAGGATCTTCACCTAGATCCTTTTAAATTAAAAATGAAGTTTTAAATCAATC
TAAAGTATATATGAGTAAACTTGGTCTGACAGTTACCAATGCTTAATCAGTGAGGCACCTATCTCAGCGA
TCTGTCTATTTCGTTCATCCATAGTTGCCTGACTCCCCGTCGTGTAGATAACTACGATACGGGAGGGCTT
ACCATCTGGCCCCAGTGCTGCAATGATACCGCGAGACCCACGCTCACCGGCTCCAGATTTATCAGCAATA
AACCAGCCAGCCGGAAGGGCCGAGCGCAGAAGTGGTCCTGCAACTTTATCCGCCTCCATCCAGTCTATTA
ATTGTTGCCGGGAAGCTAGAGTAAGTAGTTCGCCAGTTAATAGTTTGCGCAACGTTGTTGCCATTGCTAC
AGGCATCGTGGTGTCACGCTCGTCGTTTGGTATGGCTTCATTCAGCTCCGGTTCCCAACGATCAAGGCGA
GTTACATGATCCCCCATGTTGTGCAAAAAAGCGGTTAGCTCCTTCGGTCCTCCGATCGTTGTCAGAAGTA
AGTTGGCCGCAGTGTTATCACTCATGGTTATGGCAGCACTGCATAATTCTCTTACTGTCATGCCATCCGT
AAGATGCTTTTCTGTGACTGGTGAGTACTCAACCAAGTCATTCTGAGAATAGTGTATGCGGCGACCGAGT
TGCTCTTGCCCGGCGTCAATACGGGATAATACCGCGCCACATAGCAGAACTTTAAAAGTGCTCATCATTG
GAAAACGTTCTTCGGGGCGAAAACTCTCAAGGATCTTACCGCTGTTGAGATCCAGTTCGATGTAACCCAC
TCGTGCACCCAACTGATCTTCAGCATCTTTTACTTTCACCAGCGTTTCTGGGTGAGCAAAAACAGGAAGG
CAAAATGCCGCAAAAAAGGGAATAAGGGCGACACGGAAATGTTGAATACTCATACTCTTCCTTTTTCAAT
ATTATTGAAGCATTTATCAGGGTTATTGTCTCATGAGCGGATACATATTTGAATGTATTTAGAAAAATAA
ACAAATAGGGGTTCCGCGCACATTTCCCCGAAAAGTGCCACCTAAATTGTAAGCGTTAATATTTTGTTAA
AATTCGCGTTAAATTTTTGTTAAATCAGCTCATTTTTTAACCAATAGGCCGAAATCGGCAAAATCCCTTA
TAAATCAAAAGAATAGACCGAGATAGGGT
[37 nt withheld, positions 2130-2166]
AAAGAACGTGGACTCCAACGTCAAAGG
[49 nt withheld, positions 2194-2242]
T
[91 nt withheld, positions 2244-2334]
G
[124 nt withheld, positions 2336-2459]
CCCATTCGCCATTCAGGCTGCGCAACTGTTGGGAAGGGCGATCGGTGCGGGCCTCTTCGCTATTACGCCA
GCTGGCGAAAGGGGGATGTGCTGCAAGGCGATTAAGTTGGGTAACGCCAGGGTTTTCCCAGTCACGACGT
TGTAAAACGACGGCCAGTGAGCGCGCGTAATACGACTCACTATAGGGCGAATTGGAGCTCGCTAGCGATG
TAGGTCACGGTCTCGAAGCCGCGGTGCGGGTGCCAGGGCGTGCCCTTGGGCTCCCCGGGCGCGTACTCCA
CCTCACCCATCTGGTCCATCATGATGGTCGACTCTAGAAGTCGATCCAACATGGCGACTTGTCCCATCCC
CGGCATGTTTAAATATACTAATTATTCTTGAACTAATTTTAATCAACCGATTTATCTCTCTTCCGCAGGT
GGGAGGTTCCGGTGGAAGCGGAGGTAGCGGCGGATCCGAGGGCCGCGGCAGCCTGCTGACCTGCGGCGAT
GTGGAGGAGAACCCCGGGCCCATGGATAAAGCGGAATTAATTCCCGAGCCTCCAAAAAAGAAGAGAAAGG
TCGAATTGGGTTCCACGCCGATGGAGTTCCAGTACCTGCCCGATACGGATGACCGTCACCGTATCGAAGA
AAAGCGGAAGCGAACCTATGAAACCTTCAAGTCCATCATGAAAAAGTCCCCCTTCTCGGGCCCCACGGAC
CCGCGCCCCCCGCCCCGTCGTATTGCGGTTCCTTCGCGCAGCAGTGCCAGCGTCCCCAAACCCGCACCGC
AGCCCTACCCGTTCACTTCCTCCCTTAGCACGATTAACTATGATGAGTTCCCCACGATGGTGTTCCCCAG
TGGACAAATTTCCCAGGCATCGGCACTGGCTCCGGCCCCACCGCAAGTCCTCCCCCAGGCGCCCGCTCCG
GCACCGGCTCCCGCAATGGTGAGTGCTCTGGCCCAGGCCCCCGCTCCAGTCCCCGTGCTGGCGCCTGGAC
CCCCACAGGCAGTTGCCCCTCCTGCTCCGAAACCAACGCAGGCGGGCGAAGGAACCCTGAGCGAGGCCCT
CTTGCAGCTTCAGTTCGATGACGAAGACTTGGGAGCCCTGCTGGGTAACAGCACAGACCCTGCCGTATTC
ACCGATCTCGCATCCGTGGACAACAGCGAGTTTCAGCAGCTCTTGAATCAGGGAATCCCGGTCGCACCTC
ATACCACAGAGCCCATGCTGATGGAATACCCGGAGGCTATCACGCGACTGGTGACCGGCGCACAGCGACC
ACCCGATCCAGCCCCTGCCCCACTGGGTGCCCCGGGTTTGCCCAATGGCCTCCTCAGCGGCGATGAGGAT
TTCTCCAGCATCGCTGATATGGATTTCTCCGCTTTGCTGAGCCAGATAAGCTCCGCTAGCGGAGGAGGTG
GTGGAGGTGGAGGTGGAGGTACTAGTCTGGAGATCGAGGCCGCCTTCCTGGAGCGCGAGAACACCGCCCT
GGAGACCCGCGTGGCCGAGCTGCGCCAGCGCGTGCAGCGCCTGCGCAACCGCGTGAGCCAGTACCGCACC
CGCTACGGCCCCCTGGGCGGCGGCAAGTAACCTAGGTTAATTAATAAAATGAATCGTAGATACTGAAAAA
CCCCGCAAGTTCACTTCAACTGTGCATCGTGCACCATCTCAATTTCTTTCATTTATACATCGTTTTGCCT
TCTTTTATGTAACTATACTCCTCTAAGTTTCAATCTTGGCCATGTAACCTCTGATCTATAGAATTTTTTA
AATGACTAGAATTAATGCCCATCTTTTTTTTGGACCTAAATTCTTCATGAAAATATATTACGAGGGCTTA
TTCAGAAGCTTATCGATACCGTCGACTAAAGCCAAATAGAAATTATTCAGTTCTGGCTTAAGTTTTTAAA
AGTGATATTATTTATTTGGTTGTAACCAACCAAAAGAATGTAAATAACTAATACATAATTATGTTAGTTT
TAAGTTAGCAACAAATTGATTTTAGCTATATTAGCTACTTGGTTAATAAATAGAATATATTTATTTAAAG
ATAATTCGTTTTTATTGTCAGGGAGTGAGTTTGCTTAAAAACTCGTTTTTAATTAAAGATCCGGAGGTAG
CGGTGGAAGCGGAGGTTCCGGCGAGGTAAGTTATTGAACAATGGCATCAAATGCCTTCATCATCACTACC
CTTTAGCCCTTAAGACCCCACAATGACCTTACCCACTCAGAGAAAAAAGTAAATATGAAAGCCCATTTGA
ACTTCTAAGCTTGTCGACCATCATGATGGACCAGATGGGTGAGGTGGAGTACGCGCCCGGGGAGCCCAAG
GGCACGCCCTGGCACCCGCACCGCGGCTTCGAGACCGTGACCTACATCATGCATGGTACCCAGCTTTTGT
TCCCTTTAGTGAGGGTTAATTGCGCGCTTGGCGTAATCATGGTCATAGCTGTTTCCTGTGTGAAATTGTT
ATCCGCTCACAATTCCACACAACATACGAGCCGGAAGCATAAAGTGTAAAGCCTGGGGTGCCTAATGAGT
GAGCTAACTCACATTAATTGCGTTGCGCTCACTGCCCGCTTTCCAGTCGG
