>Addgene plasmid #62912 | pBS-KS-attB2-SA(0)-T2A-p65AD-Hsp70 | addgene partial sequence | sequence record 110626 | M13pUC-Fwd 5'-CCCAGTCACGACGTTGTAAAACG-3'
TCACTATAGGGCGAATTGGAGCTCGCTAGCGATGTAGGTCACGGTCTCGAAGCCGCGGTGCGGGTGCCAG
GGCGTGCCCTTGGGCTCCCCGGGCGCGTACTCCACCTCACCCATCTGGTCCATCATGATGGTCGACTCTA
GAAGTCGATCCAACATGGCGACTTGTCCCATCCCCGGCATGTTTAAATATACTAATTATTCTTGAACTAA
TTTTAATCAACCGATTTATCTCTCTTCCGCAGGTGGGAGGTTCCGGTGGAAGCGGAGGTAGCGGCGGATC
CGAGGGCCGCGGCAGCCTGCTGACCTGCGGCGATGTGGAGGAGAACCCCGGGCCCATGGATAAAGCGGAA
TTAATTCCCGAGCCTCCAAAAAAGAAGAGAAAGGTCGAATTGGGTTCCACGCCGATGGAGTTCCAGTACC
TGCCCGATACGGATGACCGTCACCGTATCGAAGAAAAGCGGAAGCGAACCTATGAAACCTTCAAGTCCAT
CATGAAAAAGTCCCCCTTCTCGGGCCCCACGGACCCGCGCCCCCCGCCCCGTCGTATTGCGGTTCCTTCG
CGCAGCAGTGCCAGCGTCCCCAAACCCGCACCGCAGCCCTACCCGTTCACTTCCTCCCTTAGCACGATTA
ACTATGATGAGTTCCCCACGATGGTGTTCCCCAGTGGACAAATTTCCCAGGCATCGGCACTGGCTCCGGC
CCCACCGCAAGTCCTCCCCCAGGCGCCCGCTCCGGCACCGGCTCCCGCAATGGTGAGTGCTCTGGCCCAG
GCCCCCGCTCCAGTCCCCGTGCTGGCGCCTGGACCCCCACAGGCAGTTGCCCCTCCTGCTCCGAAACCAA
CGCAGGCGGGCGAAGGAACCCTG
