>Addgene plasmid #62912 | pBS-KS-attB2-SA(0)-T2A-p65AD-Hsp70 | addgene partial sequence | sequence record 110629 | M13-Rev 5'-CAGGAAACAGCTATGACC-3'
AAGGGAACAAAAGCTGGGTACCATGCATGATGTAGGTCACGGTCTCGAAGCCGCGGTGCGGGTGCCAGGG
CGTGCCCTTGGGCTCCCCGGGCGCGTACTCCACCTCACCCATCTGGTCCATCATGATGGTCGACAAGCTT
AGAAGTTCAAATGGGCTTTCATATTTACTTTTTTCTCTGAGTGGGTAAGGTCATTGTGGGGTCTTAAGGG
CTAAAGGGTAGTGATGATGAAGGCATTTGATGCCATTGTTCAATAACTTACCTCGCCGGAACCTCCGCTT
CCACCGCTACCTCCGGATCTTTAATTAAAAACGAGTTTTTAAGCAAACTCACTCCCTGACAATAAAAACG
AATTATCTTTAAATAAATATATTCTATTTATTAACCAAGTAGCTAATATAGCTAAAATCAATTTGTTGCT
AACTTAAAACTAACATAATTATGTATTAGTTATTTACATTCTTTTGGTTGGTTACAACCAAATAAATAAT
ATCACTTTTAAAAACTTAAGCCAGAACTGAATAATTTCTATTTGGCTTTAGTCGACGGTATCGATAAGCT
TCTGAATAAGCCCTCGTAATATATTTTCATGAAGAATTTAGGTCCAAAAAAAAGATGGGCATTAATTCTA
GTCATTTAAAAAATTCTATAGATCAGAGGTTACATGGCCAAGATTGAAACTTAGAGGAGTATAGTTACAT
AAAAGAAGGCAAAACGATGTATAAATGAAAGAAATTGAGATGGTGCACGATGCACAGTTGAAGTGAACTT
GCGGGGTTTTTCAGTATCTACGATTCATTTTATTAATTAACCTAGGTTACTTGCCGCCGCCCAGGGG
